>Addgene plasmid #74062 | pZ8-T_dCas9 | depositor full sequence | sequence record 137972 | pZ8-T_dCas9 sequence 12687 bps
CGGTACGCCTGCGGCCAAATTTGATTCCTTTCAGCTTTGCTTCCTGTCGGCCCTCATTCGTGCGCTCTAG
GATCAGTGATCCGGGCTTATCGACTGCACGGTGCACCAATGCTTCTGGCGTCAGGCAGCCATCGGAAGCT
GTGGTATGGCCGCTATCGCTACGTGACTGGGTCATGGCTGCGCCCCGACACCCGCCAACACCCGCTGACG
CGCCCTGACGGGCTTGTCTGCTCCCGGCATCCGCTTACAGACAAGCTGTGACCGTCTCCGGGAGCTGCAT
GTGTCAGAGGTTTTCACCGTCATCACCGAAACGCGCGAGGCAGCAGATCAATTCGCGCGCGAAGGCGAAG
CGGCATGCATTTACGTTGACACCATCGAATGGTGCAAAACCTTTCGCGGTATGGCATGATAGCGCCCGGA
AGAGAGTCAATTCAGGGTGGTGAATGTGAAACCAGTAACGTTATACGATGTCGCAGAGTATGCCGGTGTC
TCTTATCAGACCGTTTCCCGCGTGGTGAACCAGGCCAGCCACGTTTCTGCGAAAACGCGGGAAAAAGTGG
AAGCGGCGATGGCGGAGCTGAATTACATTCCCAACCGCGTGGCACAACAACTGGCGGGCAAACAGTCGTT
GCTGATTGGCGTTGCCACCTCCAGTCTGGCCCTGCACGCGCCGTCGCAAATTGTCGCGGCGATTAAATCT
CGCGCCGATCAACTGGGTGCCAGCGTGGTGGTGTCGATGGTAGAACGAAGCGGCGTCGAAGCCTGTAAAG
CGGCGGTGCACAATCTTCTCGCGCAACGCGTCAGTGGGCTGATCATTAACTATCCGCTGGATGACCAGGA
TGCCATTGCTGTGGAAGCTGCCTGCACTAATGTTCCGGCGTTATTTCTTGATGTCTCTGACCAGACACCC
ATCAACAGTATTATTTTCTCCCATGAAGACGGTACGCGACTGGGCGTGGAGCATCTGGTCGCATTGGGTC
ACCAGCAAATCGCGCTGTTAGCGGGCCCATTAAGTTCTGTCTCGGCGCGTCTGCGTCTGGCTGGCTGGCA
TAAATATCTCACTCGCAATCAAATTCAGCCGATAGCGGAACGGGAAGGCGACTGGAGTGCCATGTCCGGT
TTTCAACAAACCATGCAAATGCTGAATGAGGGCATCGTTCCCACTGCGATGCTGGTTGCCAACGATCAGA
TGGCGCTGGGCGCAATGCGCGCCATTACCGAGTCCGGGCTGCGCGTTGGTGCGGATATCTCGGTAGTGGG
ATACGACGATACCGAAGACAGCTCATGTTATATCCCGCCGTCAACCACCATCAAACAGGATTTTCGCCTG
CTGGGGCAAACCAGCGTGGACCGCTTGCTGCAACTCTCTCAGGGCCAGGCGGTGAAGGGCAATCAGCTGT
TGCCCGTCTCACTGGTGAAAAGAAAAACCACCCTGGCGCCCAATACGCAAACCGCCTCTCCCCGCGCGTT
GGCCGATTCATTAATGCAGCTGGCACGACAGGTTTCCCGACTGGAAAGCGGGCAGTGACTGTGCAGGTCG
TAAATCACTGCATAATTCGTGTCGCTCAAGGCGCACTCCCGTTCTGGATAATGTTTTTTGCGCCGACATC
ATAACGGTTCTGGCAAATATTCTGAAATGAGCTGTTGACAATTAATCATCGGCTCGTATAATGTGTGGAA
TTGTGAGCGGATAACAATTTCACACAGGAAACAGAATTCATGGACTACAAAGACCATGACGGTGATTATA
AAGATCATGACATCGATTACAAGGATGACGATGACAAGATGGCCCCCAAGAAGAAGAGGAAGGTGGGCCG
CGGAATGGATAAGAAATACTCAATAGGCTTAGCTATCGGCACAAATAGCGTCGGATGGGCGGTGATCACT
GATGAATATAAGGTTCCGTCTAAAAAGTTCAAGGTTCTGGGAAATACAGACCGCCACAGTATCAAAAAAA
ATCTTATAGGGGCTCTTTTATTTGACAGTGGAGAGACAGCGGAAGCGACTCGTCTCAAACGGACAGCTCG
TAGAAGGTATACACGTCGGAAGAATCGTATTTGTTATCTACAGGAGATTTTTTCAAATGAGATGGCGAAA
GTAGATGATAGTTTCTTTCATCGACTTGAAGAGTCTTTTTTGGTGGAAGAAGACAAGAAGCATGAACGTC
ATCCTATTTTTGGAAATATAGTAGATGAAGTTGCTTATCATGAGAAATATCCAACTATCTATCATCTGCG
AAAAAAATTGGTAGATTCTACTGATAAAGCGGATTTGCGCTTAATCTATTTGGCCTTAGCGCATATGATT
AAGTTTCGTGGTCATTTTTTGATTGAGGGAGATTTAAATCCTGATAATAGTGATGTGGACAAACTATTTA
TCCAGTTGGTACAAACCTACAATCAATTATTTGAAGAAAACCCTATTAACGCAAGTGGAGTAGATGCTAA
AGCGATTCTTTCTGCACGATTGAGTAAATCAAGACGATTAGAAAATCTCATTGCTCAGCTCCCCGGTGAG
AAGAAAAATGGCTTATTTGGGAATCTCATTGCTTTGTCATTGGGTTTGACCCCTAATTTTAAATCAAATT
TTGATTTGGCAGAAGATGCTAAATTACAGCTTTCAAAAGATACTTACGATGATGATTTAGATAATTTATT
GGCGCAAATTGGAGATCAATATGCTGATTTGTTTTTGGCAGCTAAGAATTTATCAGATGCTATTTTACTT
TCAGATATCCTAAGAGTAAATACTGAAATAACTAAGGCTCCCCTATCAGCTTCAATGATTAAACGCTACG
ATGAACATCATCAAGACTTGACTCTTTTAAAAGCTTTAGTTCGACAACAACTTCCAGAAAAGTATAAAGA
AATCTTTTTTGATCAATCAAAAAACGGATATGCAGGTTATATTGATGGGGGAGCTAGCCAAGAAGAATTT
TATAAATTTATCAAACCAATTTTAGAAAAAATGGATGGTACTGAGGAATTATTGGTGAAACTAAATCGTG
AAGATTTGCTGCGCAAGCAACGGACCTTTGACAACGGCTCTATTCCCCATCAAATTCACTTGGGTGAGCT
GCATGCTATTTTGAGAAGACAAGAAGACTTTTATCCATTTTTAAAAGACAATCGTGAGAAGATTGAAAAA
ATCTTGACTTTTCGAATTCCTTATTATGTTGGTCCATTGGCGCGTGGCAATAGTCGTTTTGCATGGATGA
CTCGGAAGTCTGAAGAAACAATTACCCCATGGAATTTTGAAGAAGTTGTCGATAAAGGTGCTTCAGCTCA
ATCATTTATTGAACGCATGACAAACTTTGATAAAAATCTTCCAAATGAAAAAGTACTACCAAAACATAGT
TTGCTTTATGAGTATTTTACGGTTTATAACGAATTGACAAAGGTCAAATATGTTACTGAAGGAATGCGAA
AACCAGCATTTCTTTCAGGTGAACAGAAGAAAGCCATTGTTGATTTACTCTTCAAAACAAATCGAAAAGT
AACCGTTAAGCAATTAAAAGAAGATTATTTCAAAAAAATAGAATGTTTTGATAGTGTTGAAATTTCAGGA
GTTGAAGATAGATTTAATGCTTCATTAGGTACCTACCATGATTTGCTAAAAATTATTAAAGATAAAGATT
TTTTGGATAATGAAGAAAATGAAGATATCTTAGAGGATATTGTTTTAACATTGACCTTATTTGAAGATAG
GGAGATGATTGAGGAAAGACTTAAAACATATGCTCACCTCTTTGATGATAAGGTGATGAAACAGCTTAAA
CGTCGCCGTTATACTGGTTGGGGACGTTTGTCTCGAAAATTGATTAATGGTATTAGGGATAAGCAATCTG
GCAAAACAATATTAGATTTTTTGAAATCAGATGGTTTTGCCAATCGCAATTTTATGCAGCTGATCCATGA
TGATAGTTTGACATTTAAAGAAGACATTCAAAAAGCACAAGTGTCTGGACAAGGCGATAGTTTACATGAA
CATATTGCAAATTTAGCTGGTAGCCCTGCTATTAAAAAAGGTATTTTACAGACTGTAAAAGTTGTTGATG
AATTGGTCAAAGTAATGGGGCGGCATAAGCCAGAAAATATCGTTATTGAAATGGCACGTGAAAATCAGAC
AACTCAAAAGGGCCAGAAAAATTCGCGAGAGCGTATGAAACGAATCGAAGAAGGTATCAAAGAATTAGGA
AGTCAGATTCTTAAAGAGCATCCTGTTGAAAATACTCAATTGCAAAATGAAAAGCTCTATCTCTATTATC
TCCAAAATGGAAGAGACATGTATGTGGACCAAGAATTAGATATTAATCGTTTAAGTGATTATGATGTCGA
TCACATTGTTCCACAAAGTTTCCTTAAAGACGATTCAATAGACAATAAGGTCTTAACGCGTTCTGATAAA
AATCGTGGTAAATCGGATAACGTTCCAAGTGAAGAAGTAGTCAAAAAGATGAAAAACTATTGGAGACAAC
TTCTAAACGCCAAGTTAATCACTCAACGTAAGTTTGATAATTTAACGAAAGCTGAACGTGGAGGTTTGAG
TGAACTTGATAAAGCTGGTTTTATCAAACGCCAATTGGTTGAAACTCGCCAAATCACTAAGCATGTGGCA
CAAATTTTGGATAGTCGCATGAATACTAAATACGATGAAAATGATAAACTTATTCGAGAGGTTAAAGTGA
TTACCTTAAAATCTAAATTAGTTTCTGACTTCCGAAAAGATTTCCAATTCTATAAAGTACGTGAGATTAA
CAATTACCATCATGCCCATGATGCGTATCTAAATGCCGTCGTTGGAACTGCTTTGATTAAGAAATATCCA
AAACTTGAATCGGAGTTTGTCTATGGTGATTATAAAGTTTATGATGTTCGTAAAATGATTGCTAAGTCTG
AGCAAGAAATAGGCAAAGCAACCGCAAAATATTTCTTTTACTCTAATATCATGAACTTCTTCAAAACAGA
AATTACACTTGCAAATGGAGAGATTCGCAAACGCCCTCTAATCGAAACTAATGGGGAAACTGGAGAAATT
GTCTGGGATAAAGGGCGAGATTTTGCCACAGTGCGCAAAGTATTGTCCATGCCCCAAGTCAATATTGTCA
AGAAAACAGAAGTACAGACAGGCGGATTCTCCAAGGAGTCAATTTTACCAAAAAGAAATTCGGACAAGCT
TATTGCTCGTAAAAAAGACTGGGATCCAAAAAAATATGGTGGTTTTGATAGTCCAACGGTAGCTTATTCA
GTCCTAGTGGTTGCTAAGGTGGAAAAAGGGAAATCGAAGAAGTTAAAATCCGTTAAAGAGTTACTAGGGA
TCACAATTATGGAAAGAAGTTCCTTTGAAAAAAATCCGATTGACTTTTTAGAAGCTAAAGGATATAAGGA
AGTTAAAAAAGACTTAATCATTAAACTACCTAAATATAGTCTTTTTGAGTTAGAAAACGGTCGTAAACGG
ATGCTGGCTAGTGCCGGAGAATTACAAAAAGGAAATGAGCTGGCTCTGCCAAGCAAATATGTGAATTTTT
TATATTTAGCTAGTCATTATGAAAAGTTGAAGGGTAGTCCAGAAGATAACGAACAAAAACAATTGTTTGT
GGAGCAGCATAAGCATTATTTAGATGAGATTATTGAGCAAATCAGTGAATTTTCTAAGCGTGTTATTTTA
GCAGATGCCAATTTAGATAAAGTTCTTAGTGCATATAACAAACATAGAGACAAACCAATACGTGAACAAG
CAGAAAATATTATTCATTTATTTACGTTGACGAATCTTGGAGCTCCCGCTGCTTTTAAATATTTTGATAC
AACAATTGATCGTAAACGATATACGTCTACAAAAGAAGTTTTAGATGCCACTCTTATCCATCAATCCATC
ACTGGTCTTTATGAAACACGCATTGATTTGAGTCAGCTAGGAGGTGACCCCAAGAAGAAGAGGAAGGTGG
GCTGACCGGGGATCCGTCGACCTGCAGCCAAGCTTCTGTTTTGGCGGATGAGAGAAGATTTTCAGCCTGA
TACAGATTAAATCAGAACGCAGAAGCGGTCTGATAAAACAGAATTTGCCTGGCGGCAGTAGCGCGGTGGT
CCCACCTGACCCCATGCCGAACTCAGAAGTGAAACGCCGTAGCGCCGATGGTAGTGTGGGGTCTCCCCAT
GCGAGAGTAGGGAACTGCCAGGCATCAAATAAAACGAAAGGCTCAGTCGAAAGACTGGGCCTTTCGTTTT
ATCTGTTGTTTGTCGGTGAACGCTCTCCTGAGTAGGACAAATCCGCCGGGAGCGGATTTGAACGTTGCGA
AGCAACGGCCCGGAGGGTGGCGGGCAGGACGCCCGCCATAAACTGCCAGGCATCAAATTAAGCAGAAGGC
CATCCTGACGGATGGCCTTTTTGCGTTTCTACAAACTCTTTTGTTTATTTTTCTAAATACATTCAAATAT
GTATCCGCTCATGAGACAATAACCCTGATAAATGCTTCAATAATATTGAAAAAGGAAGAGTATGAGTATT
CAACATTTCCGTGTCGCCCTTATTCCCTTTTTTGCGGCATTTTGCCTTCCTGTTTTTGCTCACCCAGAAA
CGCTGGTGAAAGTAAAAGATGCTGAAGATCAGTTGGGTGCACGAGTGGGTTACATCGAACTGGATCTCAA
CAGCGGTAAGATCCTTGAGAGTTTTCGCCCCGAAGAACGTTTTCCAATGATGAGCACTTTTAAAGTTCTG
CTATGTGGCGCGGTATTATCCCGTGTTGACGCCGGGCAAGAGCAACTCGGTCGCCGCATACACTATTCTC
AGAATGACTTGGTTGAGTACTGCGGCGTCGCTGATCGCCCTGGCGACGTTGTGCGGGTGGCTTGTCCCTG
AGGGCGCTGCGACAGATAGCTAAAAATCTGGGTCAGGATCGCCGTAGAGCGCGCGTCGTCGATTGGAGGC
TTCCCCTTTGGTTGACGGTCTTCAATCGCTCTACGGCGATCCTGACGCTTTTTTGTTGCGTACCGTCGAT
CGTTTTATTTCTGTCGATCCCGAAAAAGTTTTTGCCTTTTGTAAAAAACTTCTCGGTCGCCCCGCAAATT
TTCGATTCCAGATTTTTTAAAAACCAAGCCAGAAATACGACACACCGTTTGCAGATAATCTGTCTTTCGG
AAAAATCAAGTGCGATACAAAATTTTTAGCACCCCTGAGCTGCGCAAAGTCCCGCTTCGTGAAAATTTTC
GTGCCGCGTGATTTTCCGCCAAAAACTTTAACGAACGTTCGTTATAATGGTGTCATGACCTTCACGACGA
AGTACTAAAATTGGCCCGAATCATCAGCTATGGATCTCTCTGATGTCGCGCTGGAGTCCGACGCGCTCGA
TGCTGCCGTCGATTTAAAAACGGTGATCGGATTTTTCCGAGCTCTCGATACGACGGACGCGCCAGCATCA
CGAGACTGGGCCAGTGCCGCGAGCGACCTAGAAACTCTCGTGGCGGATCTTGAGGAGCTGGCTGACGAGC
TGCGTGCTCGGCCAGCGCCAGGAGGACGCACAGTAGTGGAGGATGCAATCAGTTGCGCCTACTGCGGTGG
CCTGATTCCTCCCCGGCCTGACCCGCGAGGACGGCGCGCAAAATATTGCTCAGATGCGTGTCGTGCCGCA
GCCAGCCGCGAGCGCGCCAACAAACGCCACGCCGAGGAGCTGGAGGCGGCTAGGTCGCAAATGGCGCTGG
AAGTGCGTCCCCCGAGCGAAATTTTGGCCATGGTCGTCACAGAGCTGGAAGCGGCAGCGAGAATTATCCG
CGATCGTGGCGCGGTGCCCGCAGGCATGACAAACATCGTAAATGCCGCGTTTCGTGTGGCCGTGGCCGCC
CAGGACGTGTCAGCGCCGCCACCACCTGCACCGAATCGGCAGCAGCGTCGCGCGTCGAAAAAGCGCACAG
GCGGCAAGAAGCGATAAGCTGCACGAATACCTGAAAAATGTTGAACGCCCCGTGAGCGGTAACTCACAGG
GCGTCGGCTAACCCCCAGTCCAAACCTGGGAGAAAGCGCTCAAAAATGACTCTAGCGGATTCACGAGACA
TTGACACACCGGCCTGGAAATTTTCCGCTGATCTGTTCGACACCCATCCCGAGCTCGCGCTGCGATCACG
TGGCTGGACGAGCGAAGACCGCCGCAAATTCCTCGCTCACCTGGGCAGAGAAAATTTCCAGGGCAGCAAG
ACCCGCGACTTCGCCAGCGCTTGGATCAAAGACCCGGACACGGGAGAAACACAGCCGAAGTTATACCGAG
TTGGTTCAAAATCGCTTGCCCGGTGCCAGTATGTTGCTCTGACGCACGCGCAGCACGCAGCCGTGCTTGT
CCTGGACATTGATGTGCCGAGCCACCAGGCCGGCGGGAAAATCGAGCACGTAAACCCCGAGGTCTACGCG
ATTTTGGAGCGCTGGGCACGCCTGGAAAAAGCGCCAGCTTGGATCGGCGTGAATCCACTGAGCGGGAAAT
GCCAGCTCATCTGGCTCATTGATCCGGTGTATGCCGCAGCAGGCATGAGCAGCCCGAATATGCGCCTGCT
GGCTGCAACGACCGAGGAAATGACCCGCGTTTTCGGCGCTGACCAGGCTTTTTCACATAGGCTGAGCCGT
GGCCACTGCACTCTCCGACGATCCCAGCCGTACCGCTGGCATGCCCAGCACAATCGCGTGGATCGCCTAG
CTGATCTTATGGAGGTTGCTCGCATGATCTCAGGCACAGAAAAACCTAAAAAACGCTATGAGCAGGAGTT
TTCTAGCGGACGGGCACGTATCGAAGCGGCAAGAAAAGCCACTGCGGAAGCAAAAGCACTTGCCACGCTT
GAAGCAAGCCTGCCGAGCGCCGCTGAAGCGTCTGGAGAGCTGATCGACGGCGTCCGTGTCCTCTGGACTG
CTCCAGGGCGTGCCGCCCGTGATGAGACGGCTTTTCGCCACGCTTTGACTGTGGGATACCAGTTAAAAGC
GGCTGGTGAGCGCCTAAAAGACACCAAGGGTCATCGAGCCTACGAGCGTGCCTACACCGTCGCTCAGGCG
GTCGGAGGAGGCCGTGAGCCTGATCTGCCGCCGGACTGTGACCGCCAGACGGATTGGCCGCGACGTGTGC
GCGGCTACGTCGCTAAAGGCCAGCCAGTCGTCCCTGCTCGTCAGACAGAGACGCAGAGCCAGCCGAGGCG
AAAAGCTCTGGCCACTATGGGAAGACGTGGCGGTAAAAAGGCCGCAGAACGCTGGAAAGACCCAAACAGT
GAGTACGCCCGAGCACAGCGAGAAAAACTAGCTAAGTCCAGTCAACGACAAGCTAGGAAAGCTAAAGGAA
ATCGCTTGACCATTGCAGGTTGGTTTATGACTGTTGAGGGAGAGACTGGCTCGTGGCCGACAATCAATGA
AGCTATGTCTGAATTTAGCGTGTCACGTCAGACCGTGAATAGAGCACTTAAGGTCTGCGGGCATTGAACT
TCCACGAGGACGCCGAAAGCTTCCCAGTAAATGTGCCATCTCGTAGGCAGAAAACGGTTCCCCCGTAGGG
TCTCTCTCTTGGCCTCCTTTCTAGGTCGGGCTGATTGCTCTTGAAGCTCTCTAGGGGGGCTCACACCATA
GGCAGATAACGTTCCCCACCGGCTCGCCTCGTAAGCGCACAAGGACTGCTCCCAAAGATCTTCAAAGCCA
CTGCCGCGACTGCCTTCGCGAAGCCTTGCCCCGCGGAAATTTCCTCCACCGAGTTCGTGCACACCCCTAT
GCCAAGCTTCTTTCACCCTAAATTCGAGAGATTGGATTCTTACCGTGGAAATTCTTCGCAAAAATCGTCC
CCTGATCGCCCTTGCGACGTTGGCGTCGGTGCCGCTGGTTGCGCTTGGCTTGACCGACTTGATCCTCCGG
CGTTCAGCCTGTGCCACAGCCGACAGGATGGTGACCACCATTTGCCCCATATCACCGTCGGTACTGATCC
CGTCGTCAATAAACCGAACCGCTACACCCTGAGCATCAAACTCTTTTATCAGTTGGATCATGTCGGCGTG
TCGCGGCCAAGACGGTCGAGCTTCTTCACCAGAATGACATCACCTTCCTCCACCTTCATCCTCAGCAAAT
CCAGCCCTTCCCGATCTGTTGAACTGCCGGATGCCTTGTCGGTAAAGATGCGGTTAGCTTTTACCCCTGC
ATCTTTGAGCGCTGAGGTCTGCCTCGTGAAGAAGGTGTTGCTGACTCATACCAGGCCTGAATCGCCCCAT
CATCCAGCCAGAAAGTGAGGGAGCCACGGTTGATGAGAGCTTTGTTGTAGGTGGACCAGTTGGTGATTTT
GAACTTTTGCTTTGCCACGGAACGGTCTGCGTTGTCGGGAAGATGCGTGATCTGATCCTTCAACTCAGCA
AAAGTTCGATTTATTCAACAAAGCCGCCGTCCCGTCAAGTCAGCGTAATGCTCTGCCAGTGTTACAACCA
ATTAACCAATTCTGATTAGAAAAACTCATCGAGCATCAAATGAAACTGCAATTTATTCATATCAGGATTA
TCAATACCATATTTTTGAAAAAGCCGTTTCTGTAATGAAGGAGAAAACTCACCGAGGCAGTTCCATAGGA
TGGCAAGATCCTGGTATCGGTCTGCGATTCCGACTCGTCCAACATCAATACAACCTATTAATTTCCCCTC
GTCAAAAATAAGGTTATCAAGTGAGAAATCACCATGAGTGACGACTGAATCCGGTGAGAATGGCAAAAGC
TTATGCATTTCTTTCCAGACTTGTTCAACAGGCCAGCCATTACGCTCGTCATCAAAATCACTCGCATCAA
CCAAACCGTTATTCATTCGTGATTGCGCCTGAGCGAGACGAAATACGCGATCGCTGTTAAAAGGACAATT
ACAAACAGGAATCGAATGCAACCGGCGCAGGAACACTGCCAGCGCATCAGCAATATTTTCACCTGAATCA
GGATATTCTTCTAATACCTGGAATGCTGTTTTCCCGGGGATCGCAGTGGTGAGTAACCATGCATCATCAG
GAGTACGGATAAAATGCTTGATGGTCGGAAGAGGCATAAATTCCGTCAGCCAGTTTAGTCTGACCATCTC
ATCTGTAACATCATTGGCAACGCTACCTTTGCCATGTTTCAGAAACAACTCTGGCGCATCGGGCTTCCCA
TACAATCGATAGATTGTCGCACCTGATTGCCCGACATTATCGCGAGCCCATTTATACCCATATAAATCAG
CATCCATGTTGGAATTTAATCGCGGCCTCGAGCAAGACGTTTCCCGTTGAATATGGCTCATAACACCCCT
TGTATTACTGTTTATGTAAGCAGACAGTTTTATTGTTCATGATGATATATTTTTATCTTGTGCAATGTAA
CATCAGAGATTTTGAGACACAACGTGGCTTTGTTGAATAAATCGAACTTTTGCTGAGTTGAAGGATCAGA
TCACGCATCTTCCCGACAACGCAGACCGTTCCGTGGCAAAGCAAAAGTTCAAAATCACCAACTGGTCCAC
CTACAACAAAGCTCTCATCAACCGTGGCTCCCTCACTTTCTGGCTGGATGATGGGGCGATTCAGGCCTGG
TATGAGTCAGCAACACCTTCTTCACGAGGCAGACCTCAGCGCTAGCGGAGTGTATACTGGCTTACTATGT
TGGCACTGATGAGGGTGTCAGTGAAGTGCTTCATGTGGCAGGAGAAAAAAGGCTGCACCGGTGCGTCAGC
AGAATATGTGATACAGGATATATTCCGCTTCCTCGCTCACTGACTCGCTACGCTCGGTCGTTCGACTGCG
GCGAGCGGAAATGGCTTACGAACGGGGCGGAGATTTCCTGGAAGATGCCAGGAAGATACTTAACAGGGAA
GTGAGAGGGCCGCGGCAAAGCCGTTTTTCCATAGGCTCCGCCCCCCTGACAAGCATCACGAAATCTGACG
CTCAAATCAGTGGTGGCGAAACCCGACAGGACTATAAAGATACCAGGCGTTTCCCCCTGGCGGCTCCCTC
GTGCGCTCTCCTGTTCCTGCCTTTCGGTTTACCGGTGTCATTCCGCTGTTATGGCCGCGTTTGTCTCATT
CCACGCCTGACACTCAGTTCCGGGTAGGCAGTTCGCTCCAAGCTGGACTGTATGCACGAACCCCCCGTTC
AGTCCGACCGCTGCGCCTTATCCGGTAACTATCGTCTTGAGTCCAACCCGGAAAGACATGCAAAAGCACC
ACTGGCAGCAGCCACTGGTAATTGATTTAGAGGAGTTAGTCTTGAAGTCATGCGCCGGTTAAGGCTAAAC
TGAAAGGACAAGTTTTGGTGACTGCGCTCCTCCAAGCCAGTTACCTCGGTTCAAAGAGTTGGTAGCTCAG
AGAACCTTCGAAAAACCGCCCTGCAAGGCGGTTTTTTCGTTTTCAGAGCAAGAGATTACGCGCAGACCAA
AACGATCTCAAGAAGATCATCTTATTAAGGGGTCTGACGCTCAGTGGAACGAAAACTCACGTTAAGGGAT
TTTGGTCATGAGATTATCAAAAAGGATCTTCACCTAGATCCTTTTAAATTAAAAATGAAGTTTTAAATCA
ATCTAAAGTATATATGAGTAAACTTGGTCTGACAGTTACCAATGCTTAATCAGTGAGGCACCTATCTCAG
CGATCTGTCTATTTCGTTCATCCATAGTTGCCTGACTCCCCGTCGTGTAGATAACTACGATACGGGAGGG
CTTACCATCTGGCCCCA
Features (pLannotate 1.2.2; 24 found; start..end, strand, type, name):
     89..148     -  CDS            yciV (fragment): RNAAM_ECOLI - Also known as trpH From Escherichia coli (strain K12).
    150..182     -  misc_feature   bom (fragment): basis of mobility region from pBR322
    284..324     -  CDS            rop (fragment): Rop protein, which maintains plasmids at low copy number; rop
    368..445     +  promoter       lacIq promoter: lacI (mutant); In the lacIq allele, a single base change in the promoter boosts expression of the lacI gene about 10-fold.
    446..1528    +  CDS            lacI: lac repressor; lacI; The lac repressor binds to the lac operator to inhibit transcription in E. coli. This inhibition can be relieved by adding lactose or isopropyl-β-D-thiogalactopyranoside (IPTG).
   1645..1673    +  promoter       tac promoter: strong E. coli promoter; hybrid between the trp and lac UV5 promoters
   1677..1699    +  protein_bind   lac operator (fragment): The lac repressor binds to the lac operator to inhibit transcription in E. coli. This inhibition can be relieved by adding lactose or isopropyl-β-D-thiogalactopyranoside (IPTG). lac repressor encoded by lacI
   1723..1788    +  CDS            3xFLAG: three tandem FLAG® epitope tags, followed by an enterokinase cleavage site
   1825..5928    +  CDS            Cas9(D10A): nickase mutant of the Cas9 endonuclease from the Streptococcus pyogenes Type II CRISPR/Cas system generates RNA-guided single strand nicks in DNA due to the D10A mutation in the RuvC catalytic domain
   6067..6182    +  ncRNA          5S rRNA: Accession: RF00001 - 5S ribosomal RNA
   6186..6272    +  terminator     rrnB T1 terminator: Escherichia coli rrnB; transcription terminator T1 from the E. coli rrnB gene
   6364..6391    +  terminator     rrnB T2 terminator: transcription terminator T2 from the E. coli rrnB gene
   6410..6501    +  promoter       AmpR promoter: bla
   6502..6811    +  CDS            AmpR (fragment): β-lactamase; bla; confers resistance to ampicillin, carbenicillin, and related antibiotics
   7938..8016    -  ncRNA          ctRNA pGA1: Accession: RF00236 - ctRNA
   9861..10007   -  CDS            tnpR (fragment): TNR3_ECOLX - Experimental evidence at protein level: Swiss-Prot protein existence level 1. Resolvase catalyzes the resolution (a site-specific recombination) of the cointegrated replicon to yield the final transposition products. From Escherichia coli.
  10007..10171   -  CDS            tnpR (fragment): TNR3_ECOLX - Experimental evidence at protein level: Swiss-Prot protein existence level 1. Resolvase catalyzes the resolution (a site-specific recombination) of the cointegrated replicon to yield the final transposition products. From Escherichia coli.
  10159..10305   -  CDS            TRA2_ECOLX (fragment): Protein predicted: Swiss-Prot protein existence level 4. Required for transposition of transposon Tn903. From Escherichia coli.
  10446..11261   -  CDS            KanR: aminoglycoside phosphotransferase; aph(3')-Ia; confers resistance to kanamycin in bacteria or G418 (Geneticin®) in eukaryotes
  11588..11614   +  misc_feature   bom (fragment): basis of mobility region from pBR322
  11713..11768   -  rep_origin     RSF ori (fragment): Plasmids containing the RSF 1030 origin of replication can be propagated in E. coli cells that contain additional plasmids with compatible origins.
  11856..12401   -  rep_origin     p15A ori: Plasmids containing the medium-copy-number p15A origin of replication can be propagated in E. coli cells that contain a second plasmid with the ColE1 origin.
  12567..12687   -  CDS            bla(M) (fragment): β-lactamase lacking the signal sequence; bla(M); allows cytosolic expression of β-lactamase
  12686..73      -  CDS            tnpR (fragment) (across the origin): TNR3_ECOLX - Experimental evidence at protein level: Swiss-Prot protein existence level 1. Resolvase catalyzes the resolution (a site-specific recombination) of the cointegrated replicon to yield the final transposition products. From Escherichia coli.
