[The description below was written by a language model from this plasmid's Addgene catalogue record and pLannotate feature annotations shown in this document.]
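Description:
pZ8-T_dCas9 is a 12.7 kb bacterial expression plasmid built on the pZ8-1 backbone to deliver a catalytically dead Streptococcus pyogenes Cas9 for CRISPR interference in Corynebacterium glutamicum. It is maintained in E. coli through a p15A origin, recorded as low copy, and selected with kanamycin via an aph(3')-Ia KanR gene. The feature table also detects the countertranscript RNA of pGA1, which suggests a pGA1-type replicon supporting replication in C. glutamicum, although the record does not explicitly describe this region. Various short fragments are also annotated, including truncated β-lactamase sequence with its promoter, tnpR and Tn903 transposase pieces, and bom, rop and RSF ori fragments. These appear to be non-functional leftovers of the backbone's construction history, and ampicillin is not a listed selection.

The payload is a dcas9 open reading frame inserted by Gibson assembly downstream of the hybrid tac promoter and a lac operator, with a 3xFLAG epitope annotated just upstream of the coding sequence, apparently as an N-terminal tag. Transcription ends at the rrnB T1 and T2 terminators, preceded by a 5S rRNA segment. The depositor modified the backbone by adding lacI under the up-regulated lacIq promoter, so the plasmid supplies its own repressor and dCas9 expression is held off until IPTG is added. The automated annotation labels the gene as the D10A nickase, whereas the catalogue entry describes it as dCas9, which would carry a second inactivating mutation not called out in the table. No guide RNA cassette is annotated, so the sgRNA is presumably provided separately. The plasmid is used for inducible, programmable gene repression in metabolic engineering of C. glutamicum.
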