Addgene plasmid #74062: pZ8-T_dCas9
Purpose: pZ8-1 plasmid carrying dcas9, driven by the IPTG-inducible Ptac promoter, KanR
Depositing lab: Timothy Lu. Depositing organization: Massachusetts Institute of Technology. Publication: Corynebacterium glutamicum Metabolic Engineering with CRISPR Interference (CRISPRi). Cleto S, Jensen JV, Wendisch VF, Lu TK. ACS Synth Biol. 2016 Feb 16. 10.1021/acssynbio.5b00216 PubMed 26829286.
Backbone
  Vector backbone: pZ8-1
  Modifications to backbone: Added LacIq repressor
  Vector type: Bacterial Expression, CRISPR, Synthetic Biology
Growth in bacteria
  Bacterial resistance: Kanamycin, 50 μg/mL
  Growth temperature: 37°C
  Growth strain: DH5alpha
  Copy number: Low Copy
Gene/Insert
  Gene/Insert name: dcas9
  Promoter: ptac
  Cloning method: Gibson Cloning
  Sequencing primers: 5′ CGACATCATAACGGTTCTGGC
Terms and licenses: Academic/Nonprofit Terms; Industry Terms: Not Available to Industry
Depositor comments: Plasmid used to repress genes in Corynebacterium glutamicum as described in Cleto et al., 2016. Note that the species of dCas9 in this plasmid is S. pyogenes.
How to cite: pZ8-T_dCas9 was a gift from Timothy Lu (Addgene plasmid # 74062 ; http://n2t.net/addgene:74062 ; RRID:Addgene_74062)
