>Addgene plasmid #74062 | pZ8-T_dCas9 | addgene partial sequence | sequence record 140814 | Lac-C-For 5'-ATCGTTCCCACTGCGATG-3'
GCGCGCCATTACCGAGTCCGGGCTGCGCGTTGGTGCGGATATCTCGGTAGTGGGATACGACGATACCGAA
GACAGCTCATGTTATATCCCGCCGTTAACCACCATCAAACAGGATTTTCGCCTGCTGGGGCAAACCAGCG
TGGACCGCTTGCTGCAACTCTCTCAGGGCCAGGCGGTGAAGGGCAATCAGCTGTTGCCCGTCTCACTGGT
GAAAAGAAAAACCACCCTGGCGCCCAATACGCAAACCGCCTCTCCCCGCGCGTTGGCCGATTCATTAATG
CAGCTGGCACGACAGGTTTCCCGACTGGAAAGCGGGCAGTGACTGTGCAGGTCGTAAATCACTGCATAAT
TCGTGTCGCTCAAGGCGCACTCCCGTTCTGGATAATGTTTTTTGCGCCGACATCATAACGGTTCTGGCAA
ATATTCTGAAATGAGCTGTTGACAATTAATCATCGGCTCGTATAATGTGTGGAATTGTGAGCGGATAACA
ATTTCACACAGGAAACAGAATTCATGGACTACAAAGACCATGACGGTGATTATAAAGATCATGACATCGA
TTACAAGGATGACGATGACAAGATGGCCCCCAAGAAGAAGAGGAAGGTGGGCCGCGGAATGGATAAGAAA
TACTCAATAGGCTTAGCTATCGGCACAAATAGCGTCGGATGGGCGGTGATCACTGATGAATATAAGGTTC
CGTCTAAAAAGTTCAAGGTTCTGGGAAATACAGACCGCCACAGTATCA
